>Addgene plasmid #52284 | pTXG-hXRCC1-K176R | depositor full sequence | sequence record 80851 | pTXG-hXRCC1-K176R sequence 9066 bps
TAATACGACTCACTATAGGGGAATTGTGAGCGGATAACAATTCCCCTCTAGAAATAATTTTGTTTAACTT
TAAGAAGGAGATATAACCATGGGACCGGAGATCCGCCTCCGCCATGTCGTGTCCTGCAGCAGCCAGGACT
CGACTCACTGTGCAGAAAATCTTCTCAAGGCAGACACTTACCGAAAATGGCGGGCAGCCAAGGCAGGCGA
GAAGACCATCTCTGTGGTCCTACAGTTGGAGAAGGAGGAGCAGATACACAGTGTGGACATTGGGAATGAT
GGCTCAGCTTTCGTGGAGGTGCTGGTGGGCAGTTCAGCTGGAGGCGCTGGGGAGCAAGACTATGAGGTCC
TTCTGGTCACCTCATCTTTCATGTCCCCTTCCGAGAGCCGCAGTGGCTCAAACCCCAACCGCGTTCGCAT
GTTTGGGCCTGACAAGCTGGTCCGGGCAGCCGCCGAGAAGCGCTGGGACCGGGTCAAAATTGTTTGCAGC
CAGCCCTACAGCAAGGACTCCCCCTTTGGCTTGAGTTTTGTACGGTTTCATAGCCCCCCAGACAAAGATG
AGGCAGAGGCCCCGTCCCAGAAGGTGACAGTGACCAAGCTTGGCCAGTTCCGTGTGAGGGAGGAGGATGA
GAGCGCCAACTCTCTGAGGCCGGGGGCTCTCTTCTTCAGCCGGATCAACAAGACATCCCCAGTCACAGCC
AGCGACCCGGCAGGACCTAGCTATGCAGCTGCTACCCTCCAGGCTTCTAGTGCTGCCTCCTCAGCCTCTC
CAGTCTCCAGGGCCATAGGCAGCACCTCCAAGCCCCAGGAGTCTCCCAAAGGGAAGAGGAAGTTGGATTT
GAACCAAGAAGAAAAGAAGACCCCCAGCAAACCACCAGCCCAGCTGTCGCCATCTGTTCCCAAGAGACCT
AAATTGCCAGCTCCAACTCGTACCCCAGCCACAGCCCCAGTCCCTGCCCGAGCACAGGGGGCAGTGACAG
GCAAACCCCGAGGAGAAGGCACCGAGCCCAGACGACCCCGAGCTGGCCCAGAGGAGCTGGGGAAGATCCT
TCAGGGTGTGGTAGTGGTGCTGAGTGGCTTCCAGAACCCCTTCCGCTCCGAGCTGCGAGATAAGGCCCTA
GAGCTTGGGGCCAAGTATCGGCCAGACTGGACCCGGGACAGCACGCACCTCATCTGTGCCTTTGCCAACA
CCCCCAAGTACAGCCAGGTCCTAGGCCTGGGAGGCCGCATCGTGCGTAAGGAGTGGGTGCTGGACTGTCA
CCGCATGCGTCGGCGGCTGCCCTCCCGGAGGTACCTCATGGCAGGGCCAGGTTCCAGCAGTGAGGAGGAT
GAGGCCTCTCACAGCGGTGGCAGCGGAGATGAAGCCCCCAAGCTTCCTCAGAAGCAACCCCAGACCAAAA
CCAAGCCCACTCAGGCAGCTGGACCCAGCTCACCCCAGAAGCCCCCAACCCCTGAAGAGACCAAAGCAGC
CTCACCAGTGCTCCAGGAAGATATAGACATTGAGGGGGTACAGTCAGAAGGACAGGACAATGGGGCGGAA
GATTCTGGGGACACAGAGGATGAGCTGAGGAGGGTGGCAGAGCAGAAGGAACACAGACTGCCCCCTGGCC
AGGAGGAGAATGGGGAAGACCCGTATGCAGGCTCCACGGATGAGAACACGGACAGTGAGGAACACCAGGA
GCCTCCTGATCTGCCAGTCCCTGAGCTCCCAGATTTCTTCCAGGGCAAGCACTTCTTTCTTTACGGGGAG
TTCCCTGGGGACGAGCGGCGGAAACTCATCCGATACGTCACAGCCTTCAATGGGGAGCTCGAGGACTATA
TGAGTGACCGGGTTCAGTTTGTGATCACAGCACAGGAATGGGATCCCAGCTTTGAGGAGGCCCTGATGGA
CAACCCCTCCCTGGCATTCGTTCGTCCCCGATGGATCTACAGTTGCAATGAGAAGCAGAAGTTACTTCCT
CACCAGCTCTATGGGGTGGTGCCGCAAGCCGAATTCCTCGAGATGTGCATCTGCGGAGATGCACTAGTTG
CCCTACCCGAGGGCGAGTCGGTACGCATCGCCGACATCGTGCCGGGTGCGCGGCCCAACAGTGACAACGC
CATCGACCTGAAAGTCCTTGACCGGCATGGCAATCCCGTGCTCGCCGACCGGCTGTTCCACTCCGGCGAG
CATCCGGTGTACACGGTGCGTACGGTCGAAGGTCTGCGTGTGACGGGCACCGCGAACCACCCGTTGTTGT
GTTTGGTCGACGTCGCCGGGGTGCCGACCCTGCTGTGGAAGCTGATCGACGAAATCAAGCCGGGCGATTA
CGCGGTGATTCAACGCAGCGCATTCAGCGTCGACTGTGCAGGTTTTGCCCGCGGGAAACCCGAATTTGCG
CCCACAACCTACACAGTCGGCGTCCCTGGACTGGTGCGTTTCTTGGAAGCACACCACCGAGACCCGGACG
CCCAAGCTATCGCCGACGAGCTGACCGACGGGCGGTTCTACTACGCGAAAGTCGCCAGTGTCACCGACGC
CGGCGTGCAGCCGGTGTATAGCCTTCGTGTCGACACGGCAGACCACGCGTTTATCACGAACGGGTTCGTC
AGCCACGCTACTGGCCTCACCGGTCTGAACTCAGGCCTCGGATCCGGAATGTCCCCTATACTAGGTTATT
GGAAAATTAAGGGCCTTGTGCAACCCACTCGACTTCTTTTGGAATATCTTGAAGAAAAATATGAAGAGCA
TTTGTATGAGCGCGATGAAGGTGATAAATGGCGAAACAAAAAGTTTGAATTGGGTTTGGAGTTTCCCAAT
CTTCCTTATTATATTGATGGTGATGTTAAATTAACACAGTCTATGGCCATCATACGTTATATAGCTGACA
AGCACAACATGTTGGGTGGTTGTCCAAAAGAGCGTGCAGAGATTTCAATGCTTGAAGGAGCGGTTTTGGA
TATTAGATACGGTGTTTCGAGAATTGCATATAGTAAAGACTTTGAAACTCTCAAAGTTGATTTTCTTAGC
AAGCTACCTGAAATGCTGAAAATGTTCGAAGATCGTTTATGTCATAAAACATATTTAAATGGTGATCATG
TAACCCATCCTGACTTCATGTTGTATGACGCTCTTGATGTTGTTTTATACATGGACCCAATGTGCCTGGA
TGCGTTCCCAAAATTAGTTTGTTTTAAAAAACGTATTGAAGCTATCCCACAAATTGATAAGTACTTGAAA
TCCAGCAAGTATATAGCATGGCCTTTGCAGGGCTGGCAAGCCACGTTTGGTGGTGGCGACCATCCTCCAA
AATAGATCCGGCTGCTAACAAAGCCCGAAAGGAAGCTGAGTTGGCTGCTGCCACCGCTGAGCAATAACTA
GCATAACCCCTTGGGGCCTCTAAACGGGTCTTGAGGGGTTTTTTGCTGAAAGGAGGAACTATATCCGGAT
AACTACGTCAGGTGGCACTTTTCGGGGAAATGTGCGCGGAACCCCTATTTGTTTATTTTTCTAAATACAT
TCAAATATGTATCCGCTCATGAGACAATAACCCTGATAAATGCTTCAATAATATTGAAAAAGGAAGAGTA
TGAGTATTCAACATTTCCGTGTCGCCCTTATTCCCTTTTTTGCGGCATTTTGCCTTCCTGTTTTTGCTCA
CCCAGAAACGCTGGTGAAAGTAAAAGATGCTGAAGATCAGTTGGGTGCACGAGTGGGTTACATCGAACTG
GATCTCAACAGCGGTAAGATCCTTGAGAGTTTTCGCCCCGAAGAACGTTCTCCAATGATGAGCACTTTTA
AAGTTCTGCTATGTGGCGCGGTATTATCCCGTGTTGACGCCGGGCAAGAGCAACTCGGTCGCCGCATACA
CTATTCTCAGAATGACTTGGTTGAGTACTCACCAGTCACAGAAAAGCATCTTACGGATGGCATGACAGTA
AGAGAATTATGCAGTGCTGCCATAACCATGAGTGATAACACTGCGGCCAACTTACTTCTGACAACGATCG
GAGGACCGAAGGAGCTAACCGCTTTTTTGCACAACATGGGGGATCATGTAACTCGCCTTGATCGTTGGGA
ACCGGAGCTGAATGAAGCCATACCAAACGACGAGCGTGACACCACGATGCCTGTAGCAATGGCAACAACG
TTGCGCAAACTATTAACTGGCGAACTACTTACTCTAGCTTCCCGGCAACAATTAATAGACTGGATGGAGG
CGGATAAAGTTGCAGGACCACTTCTGCGCTCGGCCCTTCCGGCTGGCTGGTTTATTGCTGATAAATCTGG
AGCCGGTGAGCGTGGGTCTCGCGGTATCATTGCAGCACTGGGGCCAGATGGTAAGCCCTCCCGTATCGTA
GTTATCTACACGACGGGGAGTCAGGCAACTATGGATGAACGAAATAGACAGATCGCTGAGATAGGTGCCT
CACTGATTAAGCATTGGTAACTGTCAGACCAAGTTTACTCATATATACTTTAGATTGATT
[38 nt withheld, positions 4471-4508]
A
[37 nt withheld, positions 4510-4546]
ATTTTGTTAAAATTCGCGTTAAATTTTTGTTAAATCAGCTCATTTTTTAACCAATAGGCCGAAATCGGCA
AAATCCCTTATAAATCAAAAGAATAGCCCGAGATAGGGT
[37 nt withheld, positions 4656-4692]
AAAGAACGTGGACTCCAACGTCAAAGG
[141 nt withheld, positions 4720-4860]
G
[125 nt withheld, positions 4862-4986]
AAAGGATCTAGGTGAAGATCCTTTTTGATAATCTCATGACCAAAATCCCTTAACGTGAGTTTTCGTTCCA
CTGAGCGTCAGACCCCGTAGAAAAGATCAAAGGATCTTCTTGAGATCCTTTTTTTCTGCGCGTAATCTGC
TGCTTGCAAACAAAAAAACCACCGCTACCAGCGGTGGTTTGTTTGCCGGATCAAGAGCTACCAACTCTTT
TTCCGAAGGTAACTGGCTTCAGCAGAGCGCAGATACCAAATACTGTCCTTCTAGTGTAGCCGTAGTTAGG
CCACCACTTCAAGAACTCTGTAGCACCGCCTACATACCTCGCTCTGCTAATCCTGTTACCAGTGGCTGCT
GCCAGTGGCGATAAGTCGTGTCTTACCGGGTTGGACTCAAGACGATAGTTACCGGATAAGGCGCAGCGGT
CGGGCTGAACGGGGGGTTCGTGCACACAGCCCAGCTTGGAGCGAACGACCTACACCGAACTGAGATACCT
ACAGCGTGAGCTATGAGAAAGCGCCACGCTTCCCGAAGGGAGAAAGGCGGACAGGTATCCGGTAAGCGGC
AGGGTCGGAACAGGAGAGCGCACGAGGGAGCTTCCAGGGGGAAACGCCTGGTATCTTTATAGTCCTGTCG
GGTTTCGCCACCTCTGACTTGAGCGTCGATTTTTGTGATGCTCGTCAGGGGGGCGGAGCCTATGGAAAAA
CGCCAGCAACGCGGCCTTTTTACGGTTCCTGGCCTTTTGCTGGCCTTTTGCTCACATGTTCTTTCCTGCG
TTATCCCCTGATTCTGTGGATAACCGTATTACCGCCTTTGAGTGAGCTGATACCGCTCGCCGCAGCCGAA
CGACCGAGCGCAGCGAGTCAGTGAGCGAGGAAGCTATGGTGCACTCTCAGTACAATCTGCTCTGATGCCG
CATAGTTAAGCCAGTATACACTCCGCTATCGCTACGTGACTGGGTCATGGCTGCGCCCCGACACCCGCCA
ACACCCGCTGACGCGCCCTGACGGGCTTGTCTGCTCCCGGCATCCGCTTACAGACAAGCTGTGACCGTCT
CCGGGAGCTGCATGTGTCAGAGGTTTTCACCGTCATCACCGAAACGCGCGAGGCAGCTGCGGTAAAGCTC
ATCAGCGTGGTCGTGCAGCGATTCACAGATGTCTGCCTGTTCATCCGCGTCCAGCTCGTTGAGTTTCTCC
AGAAGCGTTAATGTCTGGCTTCTGATAAAGCGGGCCATGTTAAGGGCGGTTTTTTCCTGTTTGGTCACTG
ATGCCTCCGTGTAAGGGGGATTTCTGTTCATGGGGGTAATGATACCGATGAAACGAGAGAGGATGCTCAC
GATACGGGTTACTGATGATGAACATGCCCGGTTACTGGAACGTTGTGAGGGTAAACAACTGGCGGTATGG
ATGCGGCGGGACCAGAGAAAAATCACTCAGGGTCAATGCCAGCCGAACGCCAGCAAGACGTAGCCCAGCG
CGTCGGCCGCCATGCCGGCGATAATGGCCTGCTTCTCGCCGAAACGTTTGGTGGCGGGACCAGTGACGAA
GGCTTGAGCGAGGGCGTGCAAGATTCCGAATACCGCAAGCGACAGGCCGATCATCGTCGCGCTCCAGCGA
AAGCGGTCCTCGCCGAAAATGACCCAGAGCGCTGCCGGCACCTGTCCTACGAGTTGCATGATAAAGAAGA
CAGTCATAAGTGCGGCGACGATAGTCATGCCCCGCGCCCACCGGAAGGAGCTGACTGGGTTGAAGGCTCT
CAAGGGCATCGGTCGAGATCCCGGTGCCTAATGAGTGAGCTAACTTACATTAATTGCGTTGCGCTCACTG
CCCGCTTTCCAGTCGGGAAACCTGTCGTGCCAGCTGCATTAATGAATCGGCCAACGCGCGGGGAGAGGCG
GTTTGCGTATTGGGCGCCAGGGTGGTTTTTCTTTTCACCAGTGAGACGGGCAACAGCTGATTGCCCTTCA
CCGCCTGGCCCTGAGAGAGTTGCAGCAAGCGGTCCACGCTGGTTTGCCCCAGCAGGCGAAAATCCTGTTT
GATGGTGGTTAACGGCGGGATATAACATGAGCTGTCTTCGGTATCGTCGTATCCCACTACCGAGATATCC
GCACCAACGCGCAGCCCGGACTCGGTAATGGCGCGCATTGCGCCCAGCGCCATCTGATCGTTGGCAACCA
GCATCGCAGTGGGAACGATGCCCTCATTCAGCATTTGCATGGTTTGTTGAAAACCGGACATGGCACTCCA
GTCGCCTTCCCGTTCCGCTATCGGCTGAATTTGATTGCGAGTGAGATATTTATGCCAGCCAGCCAGACGC
AGACGCGCCGAGACAGAACTTAATGGGCCCGCTAACAGCGCGATTTGCTGGTGACCCAATGCGACCAGAT
GCTCCACGCCCAGTCGCGTACCGTCTTCATGGGAGAAAATAATACTGTTGATGGGTGTCTGGTCAGAGAC
ATCAAGAAATAACGCCGGAACATTAGTGCAGGCAGCTTCCACAGCAATGGCATCCTGGTCATCCAGCGGA
TAGTTAATGATCAGCCCACTGACGCGTTGCGCGAGAAGATTGTGCACCGCCGCTTTACAGGCTTCGACGC
CGCTTCGTTCTACCATCGACACCACCACGCTGGCACCCAGTTGATCGGCGCGAGATTTAATCGCCGCGAC
AATTTGCGACGGCGCGTGCAGGGCCAGACTGGAGGTGGCAACGCCAATCAGCAACGACTGTTTGCCCGCC
AGTTGTTGTGCCACGCGGTTGGGAATGTAATTCAGCTCCGCCATCGCCGCTTCCACTTTTTCCCGCGTTT
TCGCAGAAACGTGGCTGGCCTGGTTCACCACGCGGGAAACGGTCTGATAAGAGACACCGGCATACTCTGC
GACATCGTATAACGTTACTGGTTTCACATTCACCACCCTGAATTGACTCTCTTCCGGGCGCTATCATGCC
ATACCGCGAAAGGTTTTGCGCCATTCGATGGTGTCCGGGATCTCGACGCTCTCCCTTATGCGACTCCTGC
ATTAGGAAGCAGCCCAGTAGTAGGTTGAGGCCGTTGAGCACCGCCGCCGCAAGGAATGGTGCATGCCGGC
ATGCCGCCCTTTCGTCTTCAAGAATTAATTCCCAATTCCCCAGGCATCAAATAAAACGAAAGGCTCAGTC
GAAAGACTGGGCCTTTCGTTTTATCTGTTGTTTGTCGGTGAACGCTCTCCTGAGTAGGACAAATCCGCCG
GGAGCGGATTTGAACGTTGCGAAGCAACGGCCCGGAGGGTGGCGGGCAGGACGCCCGCCATAAACTGCCA
GGAATTAATTCCCCAGGCATCAAATAAAACGAAAGGCTCAGTCGAAAGACTGGGCCTTTCGTTTTATCTG
TTGTTTGTCGGTGAACGCTCTCCTGAGTAGGACAAATCCGCCGGGAGCGGATTTGAACGTTGCGAAGCAA
CGGCCCGGAGGGTGGCGGGCAGGACGCCCGCCATAAACTGCCAGGAATTAATTCCCCAGGCATCAAATAA
AACGAAAGGCTCAGTCGAAAGACTGGGCCTTTCGTTTTATCTGTTGTTTGTCGGTGAACGCTCTCCTGAG
TAGGACAAATCCGCCGGGAGCGGATTTGAACGTTGCGAAGCAACGGCCCGGAGGGTGGCGGGCAGGACGC
CCGCCATAAACTGCCAGGAATTAATTCCCCAGGCATCAAATAAAACGAAAGGCTCAGTCGAAAGACTGGG
CCTTTCGTTTTATCTGTTGTTTGTCGGTGAACGCTCTCCTGAGTAGGACAAATCCGCCGGGAGCGGATTT
GAACGTTGCGAAGCAACGGCCCGGAGGGTGGCGGGCAGGACGCCCGCCATAAACTGCCAGGAATTAATTC
CCCAGGCATCAAATAAAACGAAAGGCTCAGTCGAAAGACTGGGCCTTTCGTTTTATCTGTTGTTTGTCGG
TGAACGCTCTCCTGAGTAGGACAAATCCGCCGGGAGCGGATTTGAACGTTGCGAAGCAACGGCCCGGAGG
GTGGCGGGCAGGACGCCCGCCATAAACTGCCAGGAATTGGGGATCGGAATTAATTCCCGGTTTAAACCGG
GGATCTCGATCCCGCGAAAT
Features (pLannotate 1.2.2; 25 found; start..end, strand, type, name):
      1..19      +  promoter       T7 promoter: promoter for bacteriophage T7 RNA polymerase
     20..44      +  protein_bind   lac operator: The lac repressor binds to the lac operator to inhibit transcription in E. coli. This inhibition can be relieved by adding lactose or isopropyl-β-D-thiogalactopyranoside (IPTG). lac repressor encoded by lacI
     59..81      +  RBS            RBS: efficient ribosome binding site from bacteriophage T7 gene 10 (Olins and Rangwala, 1989)
     95..1990    +  CDS            XRCC1: XRCC1_HUMAN - Experimental evidence at protein level: Swiss-Prot protein existence level 1. Involved in DNA single-strand break repair by mediating the assembly of DNA break repair protein complexes. Probably during DNA repair, negatively regulates ADP-ribose levels by modulating ADP- ribosyltransferase PARP1 activity. From Homo sapiens (Human).
   2015..2599    +  CDS            Mxe GyrA intein: modified GyrA intein (Southworth et al., 1999); Mycobacterium xenopi gyrA; N-terminal cleavage of this intein can be induced by thiols.
   2639..3292    +  CDS            GST26_SCHJA: Experimental evidence at protein level: Swiss-Prot protein existence level 1. GST isoenzymes appear to play a central role in the parasite detoxification system. Other functions are also suspected including a role in increasing the solubility of haematin in the parasite gut. From Schistosoma japonicum (Blood fluke).
   3301..3350    +  CDS            SET1 (fragment): solubility-enhancement tag derived from T7 phage gene 10B
   3358..3405    +  terminator     T7 terminator: transcription terminator for bacteriophage T7 RNA polymerase
   3465..3569    +  promoter       AmpR promoter: bla
   3570..4430    +  CDS            AmpR: β-lactamase; bla; confers resistance to ampicillin, carbenicillin, and related antibiotics
   4472..4985    -  rep_origin     M13 ori (sequence partly withheld): M13 bacteriophage origin of replication; arrow indicates direction of (+) strand synthesis
   5096..5684    +  rep_origin     ori: high-copy-number ColE1/pMB1/pBR322/pUC origin of replication
   5861..5951    -  misc_feature   bom (fragment): basis of mobility region from pBR322
   6053..6244    -  CDS            rop: Rop protein, which maintains plasmids at low copy number; rop
   6285..6395    +  CDS            mbeC (fragment): MBEC_ECOLX - Experimental evidence at protein level: Swiss-Prot protein existence level 1. Required for efficient mobilization of ColE1 plasmid and is thus essential to promote the specific transfer of the plasmid during conjugation. Probably functions by inducing DNA bending, helping the MbeA relaxase to melt the DNA around the nic site and cleave the phosphodiester bond. Binds specifically double-stranded DNA (dsDNA) containing the ColE1 oriT but does not recognize the inverted repeat (IR). From Escherichia coli.
   6430..6752    -  CDS            TcR (fragment): tetracycline efflux protein; tet; confers resistance to tetracycline
   6767..6788    -  protein_bind   CAP binding site: CAP binding activates transcription in the presence of cAMP. E. coli catabolite activator protein
   6801..7883    -  CDS            lacI: lac repressor; lacI; The lac repressor binds to the lac operator to inhibit transcription in E. coli. This inhibition can be relieved by adding lactose or isopropyl-β-D-thiogalactopyranoside (IPTG).
   7884..7961    -  promoter       lacI promoter: lacI
   7969..8062    -  CDS            TcR (fragment): tetracycline efflux protein; tet; confers resistance to tetracycline
   8114..8200    +  terminator     rrnB T1 terminator: Escherichia coli rrnB; transcription terminator T1 from the E. coli rrnB gene
   8297..8383    +  terminator     rrnB T1 terminator: Escherichia coli rrnB; transcription terminator T1 from the E. coli rrnB gene
   8480..8566    +  terminator     rrnB T1 terminator: Escherichia coli rrnB; transcription terminator T1 from the E. coli rrnB gene
   8663..8749    +  terminator     rrnB T1 terminator: Escherichia coli rrnB; transcription terminator T1 from the E. coli rrnB gene
   8846..8932    +  terminator     rrnB T1 terminator: Escherichia coli rrnB; transcription terminator T1 from the E. coli rrnB gene
