[The description below was written by a language model from this plasmid's Addgene catalogue record and pLannotate feature annotations shown in this document.]
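Description:
pTXG-hXRCC1-K176R is a 9,066 bp bacterial expression plasmid built on the pTXB3 intein-fusion backbone, in which the original chitin-binding domain has been replaced by glutathione S-transferase (GST). It is maintained in E. coli through a ColE1/pMB1-type origin and selected with ampicillin via the β-lactamase gene. The catalogue lists it as high copy, although the feature table also shows a rop gene and a fragment of the bom region. An M13 phage origin is present, along with non-functional tetracycline-resistance gene fragments left over from the parental vector. Five tandem rrnB T1 terminators lie upstream of the expression cassette, presumably insulating it from read-through transcription.

The payload is the human XRCC1 coding sequence, a scaffold protein of DNA single-strand break repair. It carries the K176R substitution, which the record describes as a SUMO acceptor site mutant, and was cloned between NcoI and EcoRI. Transcription runs from a T7 promoter controlled by a lac operator, with a T7 gene 10 ribosome binding site, a T7 terminator and a plasmid-borne lacI gene. Expression is therefore IPTG-inducible in hosts that supply T7 RNA polymerase, such as BL21(DE3). XRCC1 is fused at its C terminus to the Mycobacterium xenopi GyrA intein followed by Schistosoma japonicum GST. This arrangement allows capture of the fusion on glutathione resin, after which thiol-induced cleavage at the intein's N-terminal junction releases XRCC1 from the tag.

The record notes co-expression with a second vector and links the plasmid to a recombinant SUMOylation system. The K176R protein would plausibly serve there as a modification-deficient comparison to wild-type XRCC1, though the record does not state this explicitly.
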