Addgene plasmid #52284: pTXG-hXRCC1-K176R
Purpose: Bacterial expression of human XRCC1-K176R C-terminally fused to GyrA intein and GST
Depositing lab: Primo Schaer. Depositing organization: University of Basel. Publication: Versatile Recombinant SUMOylation System for the Production of SUMO-Modified Protein. Weber AR, Schuermann D, Schar P. PLoS One. 2014 Jul 9;9(7):e102157. doi: 10.1371/journal.pone.0102157. eCollection 2014. PubMed 25007328.
Backbone
  Vector backbone: pTXB3
  Backbone manufacturer: New England Biolabs
  Backbone size w/o insert (bp): 7194
  Total vector size (bp): 9066
  Modifications to backbone: CBD domain (StuI-BamHI fragment) replaced by GST (StuI-BglII fragment)
  Vector type: Bacterial Expression
Growth in bacteria
  Bacterial resistance: Ampicillin, 100 μg/mL
  Growth temperature: 37°C
  Growth strain: DH5alpha
  Growth instructions: In combination with a second vector for protein expression in BL21(DE3) cells, the selection pressure was reduced by half to 50 mg/L Ampicillin
  Copy number: High Copy
Gene/Insert
  Gene/Insert name: XRCC1
  Species: H. sapiens (human)
  Insert size (bp): 1906
  Mutation: K176R, SUMO acceptor site mutant
  GenBank ID: NM_006297.2
  Entrez Gene: XRCC1 (a.k.a. RCC, SCAR26)
  Promoter: T7
  Tag / fusion protein: GyrA-intein-GST (C terminal on backbone)
  Cloning method: Restriction Enzyme; 5′ cloning site NcoI (not destroyed); 3′ cloning site EcoRI (not destroyed)
  Sequencing primers: 5′ TAATACGACTCACTATAGGG
Terms and licenses: Academic/Nonprofit Terms; Industry Terms: Not Available to Industry
How to cite: pTXG-hXRCC1-K176R was a gift from Primo Schaer (Addgene plasmid # 52284 ; http://n2t.net/addgene:52284 ; RRID:Addgene_52284)
