>Addgene plasmid #52284 | pTXG-hXRCC1-K176R | addgene partial sequence | sequence record 85622 | T7 5'-TAATACGACTCACTATAGGG-3'
AATAATTTTGTTTAACTTTAAGAAGGAGATATAACCATGGGACCGGAGATCCGCCTCCGCCATGTCGTGT
CCTGCAGCAGCCAGGACTCGACTCACTGTGCAGAAAATCTTCTCAAGGCAGACACTTACCGAAAATGGCG
GGCAGCCAAGGCAGGCGAGAAGACCATCTCTGTGGTCCTACAGTTGGAGAAGGAGGAGCAGATACACAGT
GTGGACATTGGGAATGATGGCTCAGCTTTCGTGGAGGTGCTGGTGGGCAGTTCAGCTGGAGGCGCTGGGG
AGCAAGACTATGAGGTCCTTCTGGTCACCTCATCTTTCATGTCCCCTTCCGAGAGCCGCAGTGGCTCAAA
CCCCAACCGCGTTCGCATGTTTGGGCCTGACAAGCTGGTCCGGGCAGCCGCCGAGAAGCGCTGGGACCGG
GTCAAAATTGTTTGCAGCCAGCCCTACAGCAAGGACTCCCCCTTTGGCTTGAGTTTTGTACGGTTTCATA
GCCCCCCAGACAAAGATGAGGCAGAGGCCCCGTCCCAGAAGGTGACAGTGACCAAGCTTGGCCAGTTCCG
TGTGAGGGAGGAGGATGAGAGCGCCAACTCTCTGAGGCCGGGGGCTCTCTTCTTCAGCCGGATCAACAAG
ACATCCCCAGTCACAGCCAGCGACCCGGCAGGACCTAGCTATGCAGCTGCTACCCTCCAGGCTTCTAGTG
CTGCCTCCTCAGCCTCTCCAGTCTCCAGGGCCATAGGCAGCACCTCCAAGCCCCAGGAGTCTCCCAAAGG
GAAGAGGAAGTTGGATTTGAACCAAGAAGAAAAGAAGACCCCCAGCAAACCACCAGCCCAGCTGTCGCCA
TCTGTTCCCAAGAGACCTAAATTGCCAGCTCCAACTCGTACCCCAGCCACAGCC
