>Addgene plasmid #52284 | pTXG-hXRCC1-K176R | addgene partial sequence | sequence record 86313 | GST-R 5'-AAAGAAGTCGAGTGGGTTGC-3'
ATTCCGGATCCGAGGCCTGAGTTCAGACCGGTGAGGCCAGTAGCGTGGCTGACGAACCCGTTCGTGATAA
ACGCGTGGTCTGCCGTGTCGACACGAAGGCTATACACCGGCTGCACGCCGGCGTCGGTGACACTGGCGAC
TTTCGCGTAGTAGAACCGCCCGTCGGTCAGCTCGTCGGCGATAGCTTGGGCGTCCGGGTCTCGGTGGTGT
GCTTCCAAGAAACGCACCAGTCCAGGGACGCCGACTGTGTAGGTTGTGGGCGCAAATTCGGGTTTCCCGC
GGGCAAAACCTGCACAGTCGACGCTGAATGCGCTGCGTTGAATCACCGCGTAATCGCCCGGCTTGATTTC
GTCGATCAGCTTCCACAGCAGGGTCGGCACCCCGGCGACGTCGACCAAACACAACAACGGGTGGTTCGCG
GTGCCCGTCACACGCAGACCTTCGACCGTACGCACCGTGTACACCGGATGCTCGCCGGAGTGGAACAGCC
GGTCGGCGAGCACGGGATTGCCATGCCGGTCAAGGACTTTCAGGTCGATGGCGTTGTCACTGTTGGGCCG
CGCACCCGGCACGATGTCGGCGATGCGTACCGACTCGCCCTCGGGTAGGGCAACTAGTGCATCTCCGCAG
ATGCACATCTCGAGGAATTCGGCTTGCGGCACCACCCCATAGAGCTGGTGAGGAAGTAACTTCTGCTTCT
CATTGCAACTGTAGATCCATCGGGGACGAACGAATGCCAGGGAGGGGTTGTCCATCAGGGCCTCCTCAAA
GCTGGGATCCCATTCCTGTGCTGTGATCACAAA
